Addgene plasmid #176845: pRiboI-Sec-APEX2m
Purpose: Expression of APEX2 in the periplasm from a codon-optimized gene (single-copy integrating plasmid)
Depositing lab: Jessica Seeliger. Depositing organization: Stony Brook University. Publication: Optimized APEX2 peroxidase-mediated proximity labeling in fast- and slow-growing mycobacteria. Ahamed M, Jaisinghani N, Li M, Winkeler I, Silva S, Previti ML, Seeliger JC. Methods Enzymol. 2022;664:267-289. doi: 10.1016/bs.mie.2021.11.021. Epub 2021 Dec 30. PubMed 35331378.
Backbone
  Vector backbone: pMV306
  Backbone manufacturer: Jeffery Cox Lab
  Backbone size w/o insert (bp): 3981
  Total vector size (bp): 5086
  Vector type: Bacterial Expression
Growth in bacteria
  Bacterial resistance: Kanamycin, 50 μg/mL
  Growth temperature: 37°C
  Growth strain: DH5alpha
  Growth instructions: When the plasmid is used in mycobacteria, add theophylline to a maximum of 2mM to promote gene expression.
  Copy number: Low Copy
Gene/Insert
  Gene/Insert name: pRibo-Sec-APEX2m (alt names: pRibo aka.; hsp60 based theophylline (on) riboswitch promotor; Sec aka; Sec signal; secretion signal from Mpt63 mycobacterial protein; APEX2m aka.; ascorbate peroxidase 2 (codon optimized for mycobacteria))
  Insert size (bp): 1183
  Promoter: pRibo, theophilline riboswitch inducible hsp60 promoter
  Cloning method: Ligation Independent Cloning
  Sequencing primers: 5′ GCCTTTGAGTGAGCTGATACC; 3′ GATGGCATAAAACGAAAGGCC
Resource information
  A portion of this plasmid was derived from a plasmid made by: mycobacterial codon optimized sequence of Apex2 from Alice Ting Lab. Ordered gene from Genewiz.
Terms and licenses: Academic/Nonprofit Terms; Industry Terms: Not Available to Industry
Depositor comments: Please note: Plasmid contains an E151V mutation in the int feature. This mutation is not known to affect plasmid function.
How to cite: pRiboI-Sec-APEX2m was a gift from Jessica Seeliger (Addgene plasmid # 176845 ; http://n2t.net/addgene:176845 ; RRID:Addgene_176845)
