[The description below was written by a language model from this plasmid's Addgene catalogue record and pLannotate feature annotations shown in this document.]
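Description:
pRiboI-Sec-APEX2m is a mycobacterial expression plasmid built on the pMV306 integrating backbone. It is designed to produce the engineered ascorbate peroxidase APEX2 in the periplasm of mycobacteria from a single chromosomal copy. It is propagated in E. coli through a ColE1/pMB1-type origin, although the catalogue lists it as low copy, and it is selected with a kanamycin resistance gene (aph(3')-Ia) that also serves as the marker in mycobacteria. The plasmid has no annotated mycobacterial replication origin. Instead it carries the mycobacteriophage L5 integrase gene and flanking phage-derived sequence, which in pMV306-type vectors drive site-specific recombination into the host chromosome and so give stable single-copy integration. The depositor notes an E151V substitution in the integrase that is not known to affect function.

The roughly 1.2 kb insert places the coding sequence under "pRibo", an hsp60-based promoter coupled to a theophylline-responsive "on" riboswitch, so expression is induced by adding theophylline to mycobacterial cultures. The feature table does not annotate this promoter and riboswitch. The short T7 promoter and RSF ori fragments it reports upstream are probably partial matches rather than functional parts. The open reading frame begins with the Sec secretion signal from the Mycobacterium tuberculosis protein Mpt63, fused to APEX2 codon-optimized for mycobacteria. The annotation software identifies APEX2 by its similarity to pea ascorbate peroxidase. An rrnB T1 terminator follows the fusion.

The signal peptide exports the peroxidase across the plasma membrane, which allows compartment-restricted proximity labeling of periplasmic proteins. The associated publication describes this application in both fast- and slow-growing mycobacteria. The sequenced record is slightly longer than the total size given in the catalogue.
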