Features (pLannotate 1.2.2; 11 found; start..end, strand, type, name):
      4..47      +  rep_origin     RSF ori (fragment): Plasmids containing the RSF 1030 origin of replication can be propagated in E. coli cells that contain additional plasmids with compatible origins.
    292..308     +  promoter       T7 promoter (fragment): promoter for bacteriophage T7 RNA polymerase
    376..483     +  CDS            mpt63 (fragment): MP63_MYCTU - Experimental evidence at protein level: Swiss-Prot protein existence level 1. From Mycobacterium tuberculosis (strain ATCC 25618 / H37Rv).
    469..1215    +  CDS            APX1: APX1_PEA - Also known as APPX1. Experimental evidence at protein level: Swiss-Prot protein existence level 1. Plays a key role in hydrogen peroxide removal. From Pisum sativum (Garden pea).
   1271..1317    +  terminator     rrnB T1 terminator: transcription terminator T1 from the E. coli rrnB gene
   1297..1437    -  CDS            34.1 (fragment): VG341_BPMD2 - Protein predicted: Swiss-Prot protein existence level 4. Putative excisionase. From Mycobacterium phage D29 (Mycobacteriophage D29).
   1850..2962    +  CDS            33: VINT_BPML5 - Also known as int. Protein inferred from homology: Swiss-Prot protein existence level 3. Integrase is necessary for integration of the phage into the host genome by site-specific recombination. From Mycobacterium phage L5 (Mycobacteriophage L5).
   3024..3128    -  CDS            32 (fragment): VG32_BPML5 - Protein predicted: Swiss-Prot protein existence level 4. From Mycobacterium phage L5 (Mycobacteriophage L5).
   3265..4080    +  CDS            KanR: aminoglycoside phosphotransferase; aph(3')-Ia; confers resistance to kanamycin in bacteria or G418 (Geneticin®) in eukaryotes
   4221..4364    +  CDS            TRA2_ECOLX (fragment): Protein predicted: Swiss-Prot protein existence level 4. Required for transposition of transposon Tn903. From Escherichia coli.
   4411..4999    +  rep_origin     ori: high-copy-number ColE1/pMB1/pBR322/pUC origin of replication
>Addgene plasmid #176845 | pRiboI-Sec-APEX2m | addgene full sequence | sequence record 348175 | Addgene NGS Result
GCCTTTGAGTGAGCTGATACCGCTCGCCGCAGCCGAACGACCGAGCGCAACGCGTGCGGCCGCGGTACCA
GATCTTTAAATCTAGAGGTGACCACAACGCGCCCGCTTTGATCGGGGACGTCTGCGGCCGACCATTTACG
GGTCTTGTTGTCGTTGGCGGTCATGGGCCGAACATACTCACCCGGATCGGAGGGCCGAGGACAAGGTCGA
ACGAGGGGCATGACCCGGTGCGGGGCTTCTTGCACTCGGCATAGGCGAGTGCTAAGAATAACGTTGGCAC
TCGCGACCGGGATACGACTCACTATAGGTACCGGTGATACCAGCATCGTCTTGATGCCCTTGGCAGCACC
CTGCTAAGGAGGCAACAAGATGCATATGAAGCTCACCACAATGATCAAGACGGCAGTAGCGGTCGTGGCC
ATGGCGGCCATCGCGACCTTTGCGGCACCGGTCGCGTTGGCTGGATCCGGCAAGAGCTACCCGACCGTCA
GCGCCGACTACCAGGACGCCGTGGAGAAGGCCAAGAAGAAGCTGCGCGGCTTCATCGCCGAGAAGCGGTG
CGCCCCGCTGATGCTGCGCCTGGCGTTCCACAGCGCGGGCACCTTCGACAAGGGCACCAAGACCGGCGGC
CCGTTCGGCACCATCAAGCACCCGGCGGAGCTGGCGCACAGCGCCAACAACGGCCTGGACATCGCGGTCC
GGCTGCTGGAGCCGCTGAAGGCGGAGTTCCCGATCCTGAGCTACGCCGACTTCTACCAGCTGGCGGGCGT
CGTGGCCGTCGAGGTGACCGGCGGCCCGAAGGTGCCGTTCCACCCGGGCCGGGAGGACAAGCCGGAGCCG
CCGCCGGAGGGCCGCCTGCCGGACCCGACCAAGGGCTCGGACCACCTGCGGGACGTCTTCGGCAAGGCGA
TGGGCCTGACCGACCAGGACATCGTGGCCCTGAGCGGCGGCCACACCATCGGCGCGGCCCACAAGGAGCG
CAGCGGCTTCGAGGGCCCGTGGACCAGCAACCCGCTGATCTTCGACAACTCGTACTTCACCGAGCTGCTG
AGCGGCGAGAAGGAAGGCCTGCTGCAGCTGCCGAGCGACAAGGCGCTGCTGAGCGACCCGGTCTTCCGGC
CCCTGGTGGACAAGTACGCGGCCGACGAGGACGCCTTCTTCGCCGACTACGCCGAGGCCCACCAGAAGCT
GTCCGAGCTGGGCTTCGCCGACGCCAAGCTTTGAATCGATGTCGACGTAGTTAACTAGCGTACGATCGAC
TGCCAGGCATCAAATAAAACGAAAGGCTCAGTCGAAAGACTGGGCCTTTCGTTTTATGCCATCATGGCCG
CGGTGATCAGCTAGAGCCGTGAACGACAGGGCGAACGCCAGCCCGCCGACGGCGAGGGTTCCGACCGCTG
CAACTCCCGGTGCAACCTTGTCCCGGTCTATTCTCTTCACTGCACCAGCTCCAATCTGGTGTGAATGCCC
CTCGTCTGTTCGCGCAGGCGGGGGGCTCTATTCGTTTGTCAGCATCGAAAGTAGCCAGATCAGGGATGCG
TTGCAACCGCGTATGCCCAGGTCAGAAGAGTCGCACAAGAGTTGCAGACCCCTGGAAAGAAAAATGGCCA
GAGGGCGAAAACACCCTCTGACCAGCGGAGCGGGCGACGGGAATCGAACCCGCGTAGCTAGTTTGGAAGA
ATGGGTGTCTGCCGACCACATATATGGGCCGGTCAAGATAGGTTTTTACCCCCTCTCGGCTGCATCCTCT
AAGTGGAAAGAAATTGCAGGTCGTAGAAGCGCGTTGAAGCCTGAGAGTTGCACAGGAGTTGCAACCCGGT
AGCCTTGTTCACGACGAGAGGAGACCTAGTTGGCACGTCGCGGATGGGGATCGCTGAAGACTCAGCGCAG
CGGGAGGATCCAAGCCTCATACGTCAACCCGCAGGACGGTGTGAGGTACTACGCGCTGCAGACCTACGAC
AACAAGATGGACGCCGAAGCCTGGCTCGCGGGCGAGAAGCGGCTCATCGAGATGGAGACCTGGACCCCTC
CACAGGACCGGGCGAAGAAGGCAGCCGCCAGCGCCATCACGCTGGAGGAGTACACCCGGAAGTGGCTCGT
GGAGCGCGACCTCGCAGACGGCACCAGGGATCTGTACAGCGGGCACGCGGAGCGCCGCATCTACCCGGTG
CTAGGTGAAGTGGCGGTCACAGAGATGACGCCAGCTCTGGTGCGTGCGTGGTGGGCCGGGATGGGTAGGA
AGCACCCGACTGCCCGCCGGCATGCCTACAACGTCCTCCGGGCGGTGATGAACACAGCGGTCGAGGACAA
GCTGATCGCAGAGAACCCGTGCCGGATCGAGCAGAAGGCAGCCGATGAGCGCGACGTAGAGGCGCTGACG
CCTGAGGAGCTGGACATCGTCGCCGCTGAGATCTTCGTGCACTACCGGATCGCGGCATACATCCTGGCGT
GGACGAGCCTCCGGTTCGGAGAGCTGATCGAGCTTCGCCGCAAGGACATCGTGGACGACGGCATGACGAT
GAAGCTCCGGGTGCGCCGTGGCGCTTCCCGCGTGGGGAACAAGATCGTCGTTGGCAACGCCAAGACCGTC
CGGTCGAAGCGTCCTGTGACGGTTCCGCCTCACGTCGCGGAGATGATCCGAGCGCACATGAAGGACCGTA
CGAAGATGAACAAGGGCCCCGAGGCATTCCTGGTGACCACGACGCAGGGCAACCGGCTGTCGAAGTCCGC
GTTCACCAAGTCGCTGAAGCGTGGCTACGCCAAGATCGGTCGGCCGGAACTCCGCATCCACGACCTCCGC
GCTGTCGGCGCTACGTTCGCCGCTCAGGCAGGTGCGACGACCAAGGAGCTGATGGCCCGTCTCGGTCACA
CGACTCCTAGGATGGCGATGAAGTACCAGATGGCGTCTGAGGCCCGCGACGAGGCTATCGCTGAGGCGAT
GTCCAAGCTGGCCAAGACCTCCTGAAACGCAAAAAGCCCCCCTCCCAAGGACACTGAGTCCTAAAGAGGG
GGGTTTCTTGTCAGTACGCGAAGAACCACGCCTGGCCGCGAGCGCCAGCACCGCCGCTCTGTGCGGAGAC
CTGGGCACCAGCCCCGCCGCCGCCAGGAGCATTGCCGTTCCCGCCAGCTAGCCACCTGACGTCGGGGGGG
GGGGAAAGCCACGTTGTGTCTCAAAATCTCTGATGTTACATTGCACAAGATAAAAATATATCATCATGAA
CAATAAAACTGTCTGCTTACATAAACAGTAATACAAGGGGTGTTATGAGCCATATTCAACGGGAAACGTC
TTGCTCGAGGCCGCGATTAAATTCCAACATGGATGCTGATTTATATGGGTATAAATGGGCTCGCGATAAT
GTCGGGCAATCAGGTGCGACAATCTATCGCTTGTATGGGAAGCCCCATGCGCCAGAGTTGTTTCTGAAAC
ATGGCAAAGGTAGCGTTGCCAATGATGTTACAGATGAGATGGTCAGACTAAACTGGCTGACGGAATTTAT
GCCTCTTCCGACCATCAAGCATTTTATCCGTACTCCTGATGATGCATGGTTACTCACCACTGCGATCCCC
GGGAAAACAGCATTCCAGGTATTAGAAGAATATCCTGATTCAGGTGAAAATATTGTTGATGCGCTGGCAG
TGTTCCTGCGCCGGTTGCATTCGATTCCTGTTTGTAATTGTCCTTTTAACAGCGATCGCGTATTTCGTCT
CGCTCAGGCGCAATCACGAATGAATAACGGTTTGGTTGATGCGAGTGATTTTGATGACGAGCGTAATGGC
TGGCCTGTTGAACAAGTCTGGAAAGAAATGCATAATCTTTTGCCATTCTCACCGGATTCAGTCGTCACTC
ATGGTGATTTCTCACTTGATAACCTTATTTTTGACGAGGGGAAATTAATAGGTTGTATTGATGTTGGACG
AGTCGGAATCGCAGACCGATACCAGGATCTTGCCATCCTATGGAACTGCCTCGGTGAGTTTTCTCCTTCA
TTACAGAAACGGCTTTTTCAAAAATATGGTATTGATAATCCTGATATGAATAAATTGCAGTTTCATTTGA
TGCTCGATGAGTTTTTCTAATCAGAATTGGTTAATTGGTTGTAACACTGGCAGAGCATTACGCTGACTTG
ACGGGACGGCGGCTTTGTTGAATAAATCGAACTTTTGCTGAGTTGAAGGATCAGATCACGCATCTTCCCG
ACAACGCAGACCGTTCCGTGGCAAAGCAAAAGTTCAAAATCACCAACTGGTCCACCTACAACAAAGCTCT
CACCAACCGTGGCTCCCTCACTTTCTGGCTGGATGATGGGGCGATTCAGGCCTGGTATGAGTCAGCAACA
CCTTCTTCACGAGGCAGACCTCACTAGTTCCATGAGCGTCAGACCCCGTAGAAAAGATCAAAGGATCTTC
TTGAGATCCTTTTTTTCTGCGCGTAATCTGCTGCTTGCAAACAAAAAAACCACCGCTACCAGCGGTGGTT
TGTTTGCCGGATCAAGAGCTACCAACTCTTTTTCCGAAGGTAACTGGCTTCAGCAGAGCGCAGATACCAA
ATACTGTCCTTCTAGTGTAGCCGTAGTTAGGCCACCACTTCAAGAACTCTGTAGCACCGCCTACATACCT
CGCTCTGCTAATCCTGTTACCAGTGGCTGCTGCCAGTGGCGATAAGTCGTGTCTTACCGGGTTGGACTCA
AGACGATAGTTACCGGATAAGGCGCAGCGGTCGGGCTGAACGGGGGGTTCGTGCACACAGCCCAGCTTGG
AGCGAACGACCTACACCGAACTGAGATACCTACAGCGTGAGCTATGAGAAAGCGCCACGCTTCCCGAGGG
GAGAAAGGCGGACAGGTATCCGGTAAGCGGCAGGGTCGGAACAGGAGAGCGCACGAGGGAGCTTCCAGGG
GGAAACGCCTGGTATCTTTATAGTCCTGTCGGGTTTCGCCACCTCTGACTTGAGCGTCGATTTTTGTGAT
GCTCGTCAGGGGGGCGGAGCCTATGGAAAAACGCCAGCAACGCGGCCTTTTTACGGTTCCTGGCCTTTTG
CTGGCCTTTTGCTCACATGTTCTTTCCTGCGTTATCCCCTGATTCTGTGGATAACCGTATTACC
