>Addgene plasmid #176845 | pRiboI-Sec-APEX2m | depositor partial sequence | sequence record 343071 | pRibo-Sec-Apex2m in pMV306
GCCTTTGAGTGAGCTGATACCGCTCGCCGCAGCCGAACGACCGAGCGCAACGCGTGCGGCCGCGGTACCA
GATCTTTAAATCTAGAGGTGACCACAACGCGCCCGCTTTGATCGGGGACGTCTGCGGCCGACCATTTACG
GGTCTTGTTGTCGTTGGCGGTCATGGGCCGAACATACTCACCCGGATCGGAGGGCCGAGGACAAGGTCGA
ACGAGGGGCATGACCCGGTGCGGGGCTTCTTGCACTCGGCATAGGCGAGTGCTAAGAATAACGTTGGCAC
TCGCGACCGGGATACGACTCACTATAGGTACCGGTGATACCAGCATCGTCTTGATGCCCTTGGCAGCACC
CTGCTAAGGAGGCAACAAGATGCATATGAAGCTCACCACAATGATCAAGACGGCAGTAGCGGTCGTGGCC
ATGGCGGCCATCGCGACCTTTGCGGCACCGGTCGCGTTGGCTGGATCCGGCAAGAGCTACCCGACCGTCA
GCGCCGACTACCAGGACGCCGTGGAGAAGGCCAAGAAGAAGCTGCGCGGCTTCATCGCCGAGAAGCGGTG
CGCCCCGCTGATGCTGCGCCTGGCGTTCCACAGCGCGGGCACCTTCGACAAGGGCACCAAGACCGGCGGC
CCGTTCGGCACCATCAAGCACCCGGCGGAGCTGGCGCACAGCGCCAACAACGGCCTGGACATCGCGGTCC
GGCTGCTGGAGCCGCTGAAGGCGGAGTTCCCGATCCTGAGCTACGCCGACTTCTACCAGCTGGCGGGCGT
CGTGGCCGTCGAGGTGACCGGCGGCCCGAAGGTGCCGTTCCACCCGGGCCGGGAGGACAAGCCGGAGCCG
CCGCCGGAGGGCCGCCTGCCGGACCCGACCAAGGGCTCGGACCACCTGCGGGACGTCTTCGGCAAGGCGA
TGGGCCTGACCGACCAGGACATCGTGGCCCTGAGCGGCGGCCACACCATCGGCGCGGCCCACAAGGAGCG
CAGCGGCTTCGAGGGCCCGTGGACCAGCAACCCGCTGATCTTCGACAACTCGTACTTCACCGAGCTGCTG
AGCGGCGAGAAGGAAGGCCTGCTGCAGCTGCCGAGCGACAAGGCGCTGCTGAGCGACCCGGTCTTCCGGC
CCCTGGTGGACAAGTACGCGGCCGACGAGGACGCCTTCTTCGCCGACTACGCCGAGGCCCACCAGAAGCT
GTCCGAGCTGGGCTTCGCCGACGCCAAGCTTTGAATCGATGTCGACGTAGTTAACTAGCGTACGATCGAC
TGCCAGGCATCAAATAAAACGAAAGGCTCAGTCGAAAGACTG
